>Addgene plasmid #236884 | HiBiT-IRAK4 Vector | depositor full sequence | sequence record 470564 | HiBiT-IRAK4 Vector sequence 5751 bps
AGATCTCCACGGGGTTGGGGTTGCGCCTTTTCCAAGGCAGCCCTGGGTTTGCGCAGGGACGCGGCTGCTC
TGGGCGTGGTTCCGGGAAACGCAGCGGCGCCGACCCTGGGTCTCGCACATTCTTCACGTCCGTTCGCAGC
GTCACCCGGATCTTCGCCGCTACCCTTGTGGGCCCCCCGGCGACGCTTCCTCGTCCGCCCCTAAGTCGGG
AAGGTTCCTTGCGGTTCGCGGCGTGCCGGACGTGACAAACGGAAGCCGCACGTCTCACTAGTACCCTCGC
AGACGGACAGCGCCAGGGAGCAATGGCAGCGCGCCGACCGCGATGGGCTGTGGCCAATAGCGGCTGCTCA
GCAGGGCGCGCCGAGAGCAGCGGCCGGGAAGGGGCGGTGCGGGAGGCGGGGTGTGGGGCGGTAGTGTGGG
CCCTGTTCCTGCCCGCGCGGTGTTCCGCATTCTGCAAGCCTCCGGAGCGCACGTCGGCAGTCGGCTCCCT
CGTTGACCGAATCACCGACCTCTCTCCCCAAGCTTAATACGACTCACTATAGGGTACGATTTAGGTGACA
CTATAGAATAAGCTAGCGCTCACCATGGTGAGCGGCTGGCGGCTGTTCAAGAAGATTAGCGGGAGCTCCG
GTGGCTCGAGCGGTGCGATCGCCATGAACAAACCCATAACACCATCAACATATGTGCGCTGCCTCAATGT
TGGACTAATTAGGAAGCTGTCAGATTTTATTGATCCTCAAGAAGGATGGAAGAAGTTAGCTGTAGCTATT
AAAAAACCATCTGGTGATGATAGATACAATCAGTTTCACATAAGGAGATTTGAAGCATTACTTCAAACTG
GAAAAAGTCCCACTTCTGAATTACTGTTTGACTGGGGCACCACAAATTGCACAGTTGGTGATCTTGTGGA
TCTTTTGATCCAAAATGAATTTTTTGCTCCTGCAAGTCTTTTGCTCCCAGATGCTGTTCCCAAAACTGCT
AATACACTACCTTCTAAAGAAGCTATAACAGTTCAGCAAAAACAGATGCCTTTCTGTGACAAAGACAGGA
CATTGATGACACCTGTGCAGAATCTTGAACAAAGCTATATGCCACCTGACTCCTCAAGTCCAGAAAATAA
AAGTTTAGAAGTTAGTGATACACGTTTTCACAGTTTTTCATTTTATGAATTGAAGAATGTCACAAATAAC
TTTGATGAACGACCCATTTCTGTTGGTGGTAATAAAATGGGAGAGGGAGGATTTGGAGTTGTATATAAAG
GCTACGTAAATAACACAACTGTGGCAGTGAAGAAGCTTGCAGCAATGGTTGACATTACTACTGAAGAACT
GAAACAGCAGTTTGATCAAGAAATAAAAGTAATGGCAAAGTGTCAACATGAAAACTTAGTAGAACTACTT
GGTTTCTCAAGTGATGGAGATGACCTCTGCTTAGTATATGTTTACATGCCTAATGGTTCATTGCTAGACA
GACTCTCTTGCTTGGATGGTACTCCACCACTTTCTTGGCACATGAGATGCAAGATTGCTCAGGGTGCAGC
TAATGGCATCAATTTTCTACATGAAAATCATCATATTCATAGAGATATTAAAAGTGCAAATATCTTACTG
GATGAAGCTTTTACTGCTAAAATATCTGACTTTGGCCTTGCACGGGCTTCTGAGAAGTTTGCCCAGACAG
TCATGACTAGCAGAATTGTGGGAACAACAGCTTATATGGCACCAGAAGCTTTGCGTGGAGAAATAACACC
CAAATCTGATATTTACAGCTTTGGTGTGGTTTTACTAGAAATAATAACTGGACTTCCAGCTGTGGATGAA
CACCGTGAACCTCAGTTATTGCTAGATATTAAAGAAGAAATTGAAGATGAAGAAAAGACAATTGAAGATT
ATATTGATAAAAAGATGAATGATGCTGATTCCACTTCAGTTGAAGCTATGTACTCTGTTGCTAGTCAATG
TCTGCATGAAAAGAAAAATAAGAGACCAGACATTAAGAAGGTTCAACAGCTGCTGCAAGAGATGACAGCT
TCTGTTTAAACGAATTCGGGCTCGGTACCCGGGGATCCTCTAGAGTCGACCTGCAGGCATGCAAGCTGAT
CCGGCTGCTAACAAAGCCCGAAAGGAAGCTGAGTTGGCTGCTGCCACCGCTGAGCAATAACTAGCATAAC
CCCTTGGGGCGGCCGCTTCGAGCAGACATGATAAGATACATTGATGAGTTTGGACAAACCACAACTAGAA
TGCAGTGAAAAAAATGCTTTATTTGTGAAATTTGTGATGCTATTGCTTTATTTGTAACCATTATAAGCTG
CAATAAACAAGTTAACAACAACAATTGCATTCATTTTATGTTTCAGGTTCAGGGGGAGATGTGGGAGGTT
TTTTTAAGCAAGTAAAACCTCTACAAATGTGGTAAAATCGAATTTTAACAAAATATTAACGCTTACAATT
TCCTGATGCGGTATTTTCTCCTTACGCATCTGTGCGGTATTTCACACCGCATACGCGGATCTGCGCAGCA
CCATGGCCTGAAATAACCTCTGAAAGAGGAACTTGGTTAGGTACCTTCTGAGGCGGAAAGAACCAGCTGT
GGAATGTGTGTCAGTTAGGGTGTGGAAAGTCCCCAGGCTCCCCAGCAGGCAGAAGTATGCAAAGCATGCA
TCTCAATTAGTCAGCAACCAGGTGTGGAAAGTCCCCAGGCTCCCCAGCAGGCAGAAGTATGCAAAGCATG
CATCTCAATTAGTCAGCAACCATAGTCCCGCCCCTAACTCCGCCCATCCCGCCCCTAACTCCGCCCAGTT
CCGCCCATTCTCCGCCCCATGGCTGACTAATTTTTTTTATTTATGCAGAGGCCGAGGCCGCCTCGGCCTC
TGAGCTATTCCAGAAGTAGTGAGGAGGCTTTTTTGGAGGCCTAGGCTTTTGCAAAAAGCTCGATTCTTCT
GACACTAGCGCCACCATGGCCAAGCCTTTGTCTCAAGAAGAATCCACCCTCATTGAAAGAGCAACGGCTA
CAATCAACAGCATCCCCATCTCTGAAGACTACAGCGTCGCCAGCGCAGCTCTCTCTAGCGACGGCCGCAT
CTTCACTGGTGTCAATGTATATCATTTTACTGGGGGACCTTGTGCAGAACTCGTGGTGCTGGGCACTGCT
GCTGCTGCGGCAGCTGGCAACCTGACTTGTATCGTCGCGATCGGAAATGAGAACAGGGGCATCTTGAGCC
CCTGCGGACGGTGCCGACAGGTGCTTCTCGATCTGCATCCTGGGATCAAAGCCATAGTGAAGGACAGTGA
TGGACAGCCGACGGCAGTTGGGATTCGTGAATTGCTGCCCTCTGGTTATGTGTGGGAGGGCTAATGATCT
AGAACCGGTCATGGCCGCAATAAAATATCTTTATTTTCATTACATCTGTGTGTTGGTTTTTTGTGTGAAT
CGATAGCGATAAGGATCCTCTTTGCGCTTGCGTTTTCCCTTGTCCAGATAGCCCAGTAGCTGACATTCAT
CCGGGGTCAGCACCGTTTCTGCGGACTGGCTTTCTACGTAATGGTTTCTTAGACGTCAGGTGGCACTTTT
CGGGGAAATGTGCGCGGAACCCCTATTTGTTTATTTTTCTAAATACATTCAAATATGTATCCGCTCATGA
GACAATAACCCTGATAAATGCTTCAATAATATTGAAAAAGGAAGAGTATGAGTATTCAACATTTCCGTGT
CGCCCTTATTCCCTTTTTTGCGGCATTTTGCCTTCCTGTTTTTGCTCACCCAGAAACGCTGGTGAAAGTA
AAAGATGCTGAAGATCAGTTGGGTGCACGAGTGGGTTACATCGAACTGGATCTCAACAGCGGTAAGATCC
TTGAGAGTTTTCGCCCCGAAGAACGTTTTCCAATGATGAGCACTTTCAAAGTTCTGCTATGTGGCGCGGT
ATTATCCCGTATTGACGCCGGGCAAGAGCAACTCGGTCGCCGCATACACTATTCTCAGAATGACTTGGTT
GAGTACTCACCAGTCACAGAAAAGCATCTTACGGATGGCATGACAGTAAGAGAATTATGCAGTGCTGCCA
TAACCATGAGTGATAACACTGCGGCCAACTTACTTCTGACAACTATCGGAGGACCGAAGGAGCTAACCGC
TTTTTTGCACAACATGGGGGATCATGTAACTCGCCTTGATCGTTGGGAACCGGAGCTGAATGAAGCCATA
CCAAACGACGAGCGTGACACCACGATGCCTGTAGCAATGGCAACAACGTTGCGCAAACTATTAACTGGCG
AACTACTTACTCTAGCTTCCCGGCAACAATTAATAGACTGGATGGAGGCGGATAAAGTTGCAGGACCACT
TCTGCGCTCGGCCCTTCCGGCTGGCTGGTTTATTGCTGATAAATCTGGAGCCGGTGAGCGTGGGTCTCGC
GGTATCATTGCAGCACTGGGGCCAGATGGTAAGCCCTCCCGTATCGTAGTTATCTACACGACGGGGAGTC
AGGCAACTATGGATGAACGAAATAGACAGATCGCTGAGATAGGTGCCTCACTGATTAAGCATTGGTAATT
CGAAATGACCGACCAAGCGACGCCCAACCGGTATCAGCTCACTCAAAGGCGGTAATACGGTTATCCACAG
AATCAGGGGATAACGCAGGAAAGAACATGTCAAACATGAGAATTACAACTTATATCGTATGGGGCTGACT
TCAGGTGCTACATTTGAAGAGATAAATTGCACTGAAATCTAGAAATATTTTATCTGATTAATAAGATGAT
CTTCTTGAGATCGTTTTGGTCTGCGCGTAATCTCTTGCTCTGAAAACGAAAAAACCGCCTTGCAGGGCGG
TTTTTCGAAGGTTCTCTGAGCTACCAACTCTTTGAACCGAGGTAACTGGCTTGGAGGAGCGCAGTCACCA
AAACTTGTCCTTTCAGTTTAGCCTTAACCGGCGCATGACTTCAAGACTAACTCCTCTAAATCAATTACCA
GTGGCTGCTGCCAGTGGTGCTTTTGCATGTCTTTCCGGGTTGGACTCAAGACGATAGTTACCGGATAAGG
CGCAGCGGTCGGACTGAACGGGGGGTTCGTGCATACAGTCCAGCTTGGAGCGAACTGCCTACCCGGAACT
GAGTGTCAGGCGTGGAATGAGACAAACGCGGCCATAACAGCGGAATGACACCGGTAAACCGAAAGGCAGG
AACAGGAGAGCGCACGAGGGAGCCGCCAGGGGGAAACGCCTGGTATCTTTATAGTCCTGTCGGGTTTCGC
CACCACTGATTTGAGCGTCAGATTTCGTGATGCTTGTCAGGGGGGCGGAGCCTATGGAAAAACGGCTTTG
CCGCGGCCCTCTCACTTCCCTGTTAAGTATCTTCCTGGCATCTTCCAGGAAATCTCCGCCCCGTTCGTAA
GCCATTTCCGCTCGCCGCAGTCGAACGACCGAGCGTAGCGAGTCAGTGAGCGAGGAAGCGGAATATATCC
TGTATCACATATTCTGCTGACGCACCGGTGCAGCCTTTTTTCTCCTGCCACATGAAGCACTTCACTGACA
CCCTCATCAGTGCCAACATAGTAAGCCAGTATACACTCCGCTAGCGCTGATGTCCGGCGGTGCTTTTGCC
GTTACGCACCACCCCGTCATGAGATTACGCGTTTTAGCGGTGCGTACAATTAAGGGATTATGGTAAATCC
ACTTACTGTCTGCCCTCGTAGCCATCGAGATAAACCGCAGTACTCCGGCCACGATGCGTCCGGCGTAGAG
GATCGAGATCT
Features (pLannotate 1.2.2; 22 found; start..end, strand, type, name):
     11..520     +  promoter       hPGK promoter: human phosphoglycerate kinase 1 promoter
    525..543     +  promoter       T7 promoter: promoter for bacteriophage T7 RNA polymerase
    549..567     +  promoter       SP6 promoter: promoter for bacteriophage SP6 RNA polymerase
    654..2033    +  CDS            IRAK4: IRAK4_HUMAN - Experimental evidence at protein level: Swiss-Prot protein existence level 1. Serine/threonine-protein kinase that plays a critical role in initiating innate immune response against foreign pathogens. Involved in Toll-like receptor (TLR) and IL-1R signaling pathways (PubMed:17878374). Is rapidly recruited by MYD88 to the receptor- signaling complex upon TLR activation to form the Myddosome together with IRAK2. Phosphorylates initially IRAK1, thus stimulating the kinase activity and intensive autophosphorylation of IRAK1. Phosphorylates E3 ubiquitin ligases Pellino proteins (PELI1
   2042..2097    +  misc_feature   MCS: pUC18/19 multiple cloning site
   2104..2153    +  CDS            SET1 (fragment): solubility-enhancement tag derived from T7 phage gene 10B
   2161..2180    +  terminator     T7 terminator (fragment): transcription terminator for bacteriophage T7 RNA polymerase
   2202..2323    -  polyA_signal   SV40 poly(A) signal: SV40 polyadenylation signal
   2346..2414    -  CDS            large T antigen (fragment): large T antigen from SV40 (simian virus 40)
   2419..2451    +  rep_origin     M13 ori (fragment): M13 bacteriophage origin of replication; arrow indicates direction of (+) strand synthesis
   2452..2503    -  misc_feature   bom (fragment): basis of mobility region from pBR322
   2568..2925    +  promoter       SV40 promoter: SV40 enhancer and early promoter
   2956..3354    +  CDS            BSD: blasticidin S deaminase; Aspergillus terreus BSD; confers resistance to blasticidin
   3379..3427    +  polyA_signal   poly(A) signal: synthetic polyadenylation signal
   3448..3540    -  CDS            tnpA (fragment): TN5P_ECOLX - Also known as tnp. Experimental evidence at protein level: Swiss-Prot protein existence level 1. Mediates transposition of transposon Tn5 by a 'cut and paste' mechanism. First, the monomeric transposase binds the 19 bp inverted DNA repeats flanking the transposon. Then, dimerization of the DNA- bound transposase creates a synaptic DNA complex. After nicking of the first DNA strand, excision of the transposon proceeds through a series of intermediates. The transposase then mediates the insertion of the transposon at a new site by strand transfer. The activity of the wild- type tran
   3583..3687    +  promoter       AmpR promoter: bla
   3688..4548    +  CDS            AmpR: β-lactamase; bla; confers resistance to ampicillin, carbenicillin, and related antibiotics
   4765..5310    +  rep_origin     p15A ori: Plasmids containing the medium-copy-number p15A origin of replication can be propagated in E. coli cells that contain a second plasmid with the ColE1 origin.
   5398..5453    +  rep_origin     RSF ori (fragment): Plasmids containing the RSF 1030 origin of replication can be propagated in E. coli cells that contain additional plasmids with compatible origins.
   5552..5578    -  misc_feature   bom (fragment): basis of mobility region from pBR322
   5572..5619    -  mobile_element IS1 (fragment): prokaryotic transposable element IS1
   5627..5698    +  misc_feature   cer region (fragment): ColE1-derived recombination site that helps to maintain plasmids as monomers
