[The description below was written by a language model from this plasmid's Addgene catalogue record and pLannotate feature annotations shown in this document.]
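Description:
HiBiT-IRAK4 Vector is a mammalian expression plasmid built on the pBiT3.1-N [CMV/HiBiT/Blast] backbone and intended to produce human IRAK4 carrying an N-terminal HiBiT tag. IRAK4 is a serine/threonine kinase that is recruited by MYD88 to activated Toll-like and IL-1 receptors, where it forms the Myddosome and phosphorylates IRAK1. The insert is recorded as unmutated. HiBiT is a short peptide that complements the LgBiT polypeptide to reconstitute a luminescent NanoLuc-type luciferase, so the fusion allows IRAK4 abundance to be followed by luminescence, for example in protein level or degradation assays. The record itself states only the expression purpose.

The catalogue entry and the automated annotation of the 5,751 nt depositor sequence disagree on several points. The catalogue lists a CMV promoter and kanamycin selection at high copy number. The feature table instead places a human PGK promoter, followed by T7 and SP6 promoters, upstream of the IRAK4 coding sequence, and it annotates an AmpR (β-lactamase) cassette with its own promoter and a medium-copy p15A origin. No CMV promoter or kanamycin resistance gene is detected. These discrepancies cannot be resolved from the record and should be checked against the sequence. The HiBiT tag is not annotated, though a short gap before the IRAK4 open reading frame could hold it.

Both sources agree on blasticidin selection in mammalian cells, provided by an SV40 enhancer/early promoter driving blasticidin S deaminase with a synthetic poly(A) signal, which permits stable line generation. A multiple cloning site remnant and an SV40 poly(A) signal, annotated on the reverse strand, lie downstream of IRAK4. The remaining hits are short fragments (SET1, T7 terminator, M13 ori, bom, RSF ori, IS1, cer, tnpA) and are probably partial matches rather than functional elements.
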