Addgene plasmid #236884: HiBiT-IRAK4 Vector
Purpose: Express HiBiT-IRAK4 in Mammalian Cells under a CMV promoter
Depositing lab: Promega Corporation.
Backbone
  Vector backbone: pBiT3.1-N [CMV/HiBiT/Blast] Vector
  Vector type: Mammalian Expression
  Selectable markers: Blasticidin
Growth in bacteria
  Bacterial resistance: Kanamycin, 50 μg/mL
  Growth temperature: 37°C
  Growth strain: DH5alpha
  Copy number: High Copy
Gene/Insert
  Gene/Insert name: IRAK4
  Species: H. sapiens (human)
  Mutation: None
  Entrez Gene: IRAK4 (a.k.a. IMD67, IPD1, IRAK-4, NY-REN-64, REN64)
  Promoter: CMV
  Tag / fusion protein: HiBiT (N terminal on backbone)
  Cloning method: Other
Terms and licenses: Academic/Nonprofit Terms; Industry Terms
How to cite: HiBiT-IRAK4 Vector was a gift from Promega Corporation (Addgene plasmid # 236884)
